>Addgene plasmid #236811 | pNL [NlucP/AP1-RE/Hygro] Vector | addgene full sequence | sequence record 471818 | Addgene NGS Result
GGCCTAACTGGCCGGTACCTGAGCTCTGAGTCAGTGACTCAGTGAGTCAGTGACTCAGTGAGTCAGTGAC
TCAGCTCGAGGATATCAAGATCTGGCCTCGGCGGCCAAGCTTAGACACTAGAGGGTATATAATGGAAGCT
CGACTTCCAGCTTGGCAATCCGGTACTGTTGGTAAAGCCACCATGGTCTTCACACTCGAAGATTTCGTTG
GGGACTGGCGACAGACAGCCGGCTACAACCTGGACCAAGTCCTTGAACAGGGAGGTGTGTCCAGTTTGTT
TCAGAATCTCGGGGTGTCCGTAACTCCGATCCAAAGGATTGTCCTGAGCGGTGAAAATGGGCTGAAGATC
GACATCCATGTCATCATCCCGTATGAAGGTCTGAGCGGCGACCAAATGGGCCAGATCGAAAAAATTTTTA
AGGTGGTGTACCCTGTGGATGATCATCACTTTAAGGTGATCCTGCACTATGGCACACTGGTAATCGACGG
GGTTACGCCGAACATGATCGACTATTTCGGACGGCCGTATGAAGGCATCGCCGTGTTCGACGGCAAAAAG
ATCACTGTAACAGGGACCCTGTGGAACGGCAACAAAATTATCGACGAGCGCCTGATCAACCCCGACGGCT
CCCTGCTGTTCCGAGTAACCATCAACGGAGTGACCGGCTGGCGGCTGTGCGAACGCATTCTGGCGAATTC
TCACGGCTTTCCGCCTGAGGTTGAAGAGCAAGCCGCCGGTACATTGCCTATGTCCTGCGCACAAGAAAGC
GGTATGGACCGGCACCCAGCCGCTTGTGCTTCAGCTCGCATCAACGTCTAAGGCCGCGACTCTAGAGTCG
GGGCGGCCGGCCGCTTCGAGCAGACATGATAAGATACATTGATGAGTTTGGACAAACCACAACTAGAATG
CAGTGAAAAAAATGCTTTATTTGTGAAATTTGTGATGCTATTGCTTTATTTGTAACCATTATAAGCTGCA
ATAAACAAGTTAACAACAACAATTGCATTCATTTTATGTTTCAGGTTCAGGGGGAGGTGTGGGAGGTTTT
TTAAAGCAAGTAAAACCTCTACAAATGTGGTAAAATCGATAAGGATCCGTTTGCGTATTGGGCGCTCTTC
CGCTGATCTGCGCAGCACCATGGCCTGAAATAACCTCTGAAAGAGGAACTTGGTTAGCTACCTTCTGAGG
CGGAAAGAACCAGCTGTGGAATGTGTGTCAGTTAGGGTGTGGAAAGTCCCCAGGCTCCCCAGCAGGCAGA
AGTATGCAAAGCATGCATCTCAATTAGTCAGCAACCAGGTGTGGAAAGTCCCCAGGCTCCCCAGCAGGCA
GAAGTATGCAAAGCATGCATCTCAATTAGTCAGCAACCATAGTCCCGCCCCTAACTCCGCCCATCCCGCC
CCTAACTCCGCCCAGTTCCGCCCATTCTCCGCCCCATGGCTGACTAATTTTTTTTATTTATGCAGAGGCC
GAGGCCGCCTCTGCCTCTGAGCTATTCCAGAAGTAGTGAGGAGGCTTTTTTGGAGGCCTAGGCTTTTGCA
AAAAGCTCGATTCTTCTGACACTAGCGCCACCATGAAGAAGCCCGAACTCACCGCTACCAGCGTTGAAAA
ATTTCTCATCGAGAAGTTCGACAGTGTGAGCGACCTGATGCAGTTGTCGGAGGGCGAAGAGAGCCGAGCC
TTCAGCTTCGATGTCGGCGGACGCGGCTATGTACTGCGGGTGAATAGCTGCGCTGATGGCTTCTACAAAG
ACCGCTACGTGTACCGCCACTTCGCCAGCGCTGCACTACCCATCCCCGAAGTGTTGGACATCGGCGAGTT
CAGCGAGAGCCTGACATACTGCATCAGTAGACGCGCCCAAGGCGTTACTCTCCAAGACCTCCCCGAAACA
GAGCTGCCTGCTGTGTTACAGCCTGTCGCCGAAGCTATGGATGCTATTGCCGCCGCCGACCTCAGTCAAA
CCAGCGGCTTCGGCCCATTCGGGCCCCAAGGCATCGGCCAGTACACAACCTGGCGGGATTTCATTTGCGC
CATTGCTGATCCCCATGTCTACCACTGGCAGACCGTGATGGACGACACCGTGTCCGCCAGCGTAGCTCAA
GCCCTGGACGAACTGATGCTGTGGGCCGAAGACTGTCCCGAGGTGCGCCACCTCGTCCATGCCGACTTCG
GCAGCAACAACGTCCTGACCGACAACGGCCGCATCACCGCCGTAATCGACTGGTCCGAAGCTATGTTCGG
GGACAGTCAGTACGAGGTGGCCAACATCTTCTTCTGGCGGCCCTGGCTGGCTTGCATGGAGCAGCAGACT
CGCTACTTCGAGCGCCGGCATCCCGAGCTGGCCGGCAGCCCTCGTCTGCGAGCCTACATGCTGCGCATCG
GCCTGGATCAGCTCTACCAGAGCCTCGTGGACGGCAACTTCGACGATGCTGCCTGGGCTCAAGGCCGCTG
CGATGCCATCGTCCGCAGCGGGGCCGGCACCGTCGGTCGCACACAAATCGCTCGCCGGAGCGCAGCCGTA
TGGACCGACGGCTGCGTCGAGGTGCTGGCCGACAGCGGCAACCGCCGGCCCAGTACACGACCGCGCGCTA
AGGAGGTAGGTCGAGTTTAAACTCTAGAACCGGTCATGGCCGCAATAAAATATCTTTATTTTCATTACAT
CTGTGTGTTGGTTTTTTGTGTGTTCGAACTAGATGCTGTCGACCGATGCCCTTGAGAGCCTTCAACCCAG
TCAGCTCCTTCCGGTGGGCGCGGGGCATGACTATCGTCGCCGCACTTATGACTGTCTTCTTTATCATGCA
ACTCGTAGGACAGGTGCCGGCAGCGCTCTTCCGCTTCCTCGCTCACTGACTCGCTGCGCTCGGTCGTTCG
GCTGCGGCGAGCGGTATCAGCTCACTCAAAGGCGGTAATACGGTTATCCACAGAATCAGGGGATAACGCA
GGAAAGAACATGTGAGCAAAAGGCCAGCAAAAGGCCAGGAACCGTAAAAAGGCCGCGTTGCTGGCGTTTT
TCCATAGGCTCCGCCCCCCTGACGAGCATCACAAAAATCGACGCTCAAGTCAGAGGTGGCGAAACCCGAC
AGGACTATAAAGATACCAGGCGTTTCCCCCTGGAAGCTCCCTCGTGCGCTCTCCTGTTCCGACCCTGCCG
CTTACCGGATACCTGTCCGCCTTTCTCCCTTCGGGAAGCGTGGCGCTTTCTCATAGCTCACGCTGTAGGT
ATCTCAGTTCGGTGTAGGTCGTTCGCTCCAAGCTGGGCTGTGTGCACGAACCCCCCGTTCAGCCCGACCG
CTGCGCCTTATCCGGTAACTATCGTCTTGAGTCCAACCCGGTAAGACACGACTTATCGCCACTGGCAGCA
GCCACTGGTAACAGGATTAGCAGAGCGAGGTATGTAGGCGGTGCTACAGAGTTCTTGAAGTGGTGGCCTA
ACTACGGCTACACTAGAAGAACAGTATTTGGTATCTGCGCTCTGCTGAAGCCAGTTACCTTCGGAAAAAG
AGTTGGTAGCTCTTGATCCGGCAAACAAACCACCGCTGGTAGCGGTGGTTTTTTTGTTTGCAAGCAGCAG
ATTACGCGCAGAAAAAAAGGATCTCAAGAAGATCCTTTGATCTTTTCTACGGGGTCTGACGCTCAGTGGA
ACGAAAACTCACGTTAAGGGATTTTGGTCATGAGATTATCAAAAAGGATCTTCACCTAGATCCTTTTAAA
TTAAAAATGAAGTTTTAAATCAATCTAAAGTATATATGAGTAAACTTGGTCTGACAGCGGCCGCAAATGC
TAAACCACTGCAGTGGTTACCAGTGCTTGATCAGTGAGGCACCGATCTCAGCGATCTGCCTATTTCGTTC
GTCCATAGTGGCCTGACTCCCCGTCGTGTAGATCACTACGATTCGTGAGGGCTTACCATCAGGCCCCAGC
GCAGCAATGATGCCGCGAGAGCCGCGTTCACCGGCCCCCGATTTGTCAGCAATGAACCAGCCAGCAGGGA
GGGCCGAGCGAAGAAGTGGTCCTGCTACTTTGTCCGCCTCCATCCAGTCTATGAGCTGCTGTCGTGATGC
TAGAGTAAGAAGTTCGCCAGTGAGTAGTTTCCGAAGAGTTGTGGCCATTGCTACTGGCATCGTGGTATCA
CGCTCGTCGTTCGGTATGGCTTCGTTCAACTCTGGTTCCCAGCGGTCAAGCCGGGTCACATGATCACCCA
TATTATGAAGAAATGCAGTCAGCTCCTTAGGGCCTCCGATCGTTGTCAGAAGTAAGTTGGCCGCGGTGTT
GTCGCTCATGGTAATGGCAGCACTACACAATTCTCTTACCGTCATGCCATCCGTAAGATGCTTTTCCGTG
ACCGGCGAGTACTCAACCAAGTCGTTTTGTGAGTAGTGTATACGGCGACCAAGCTGCTCTTGCCCGGCGT
CTATACGGGACAACACCGCGCCACATAGCAGTACTTTGAAAGTGCTCATCATCGGGAATCGTTCTTCGGG
GCGGAAAGACTCAAGGATCTTGCCGCTATTGAGATCCAGTTCGATATAGCCCACTCTTGCACCCAGTTGA
TCTTCAGCATCTTTTACTTTCACCAGCGTTTCGGGGTGTGCAAAAACAGGCAAGCAAAATGCCGCAAAGA
AGGGAATGAGTGCGACACGAAAATGTTGGATGCTCATACTCGTCCTTTTTCAATATTATTGAAGCATTTA
TCAGGGTTACTAGTACGTCTCTCAAGGATAAGTAAGTAATATTAAGGTACGGGAGGTATTGGACAGGCCG
CAATAAAATATCTTTATTTTCATTACATCTGTGTGTTGGTTTTTTGTGTGAATCGATAGTACTAACATAC
GCTCTCCATCAAAACAAAACGAAACAAAACAAACTAGCAAAATAGGCTGTCCCCAGTGCAAGTGCAGGTG
CCAGAACATTTCTCT
Features (pLannotate 1.2.2; 14 found; start..end, strand, type, name):
    119..150     +  promoter       minP: minimal TATA-box promoter with low basal activity
    183..695     +  CDS            Nluc: NanoLuc® luciferase human codon-optimized
    708..818     +  CDS            ODC1 (fragment): DCOR_HUMAN - Experimental evidence at protein level: Swiss-Prot protein existence level 1. Catalyzes the first and rate-limiting step of polyamine biosynthesis that converts ornithine into putrescine, which is the precursor for the polyamines, spermidine and spermine. Polyamines are essential for cell proliferation and are implicated in cellular processes, ranging from DNA replication to apoptosis. From Homo sapiens (Human).
    870..991     -  polyA_signal   SV40 poly(A) signal: SV40 polyadenylation signal
   1017..1148    -  CDS            LT_SV40 (fragment): Experimental evidence at protein level: Swiss-Prot protein existence level 1. Isoform 17kT antigen targets host RBL2 for degradation and promotes cell proliferation. Transactivates host cyclin A promoter through its J domain. From Simian virus 40 (SV40).
   1185..1542    +  promoter       SV40 promoter: SV40 enhancer and early promoter
   1573..2610    +  CDS            HygR: hygromycin B phosphotransferase confers resistance to hygromycin
   2634..2682    +  polyA_signal   poly(A) signal: synthetic polyadenylation signal
   2698..2829    +  CDS            TcR (fragment): tetracycline efflux protein; tet; confers resistance to tetracycline
   3009..3597    -  rep_origin     ori: high-copy-number ColE1/pMB1/pBR322/pUC origin of replication
   3797..4657    -  CDS            AmpR: β-lactamase confers resistance to ampicillin, carbenicillin, and related antibiotics
   4658..4699    -  promoter       AmpR promoter (fragment): bla
   4762..4810    +  polyA_signal   poly(A) signal: synthetic polyadenylation signal
   4824..4915    +  misc_feature   pause site: RNA polymerase II transcriptional pause signal from the human α2 globin gene
