[The description below was written by a language model from this plasmid's Addgene catalogue record and pLannotate feature annotations shown in this document.]
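Description:
pNL [NlucP/AP1-RE/Hygro] Vector is a mammalian luciferase reporter plasmid of about 4.9 kb, catalogued as derived from the pNL1.1.CMV[Nluc/CMV] backbone and intended for measuring AP1-dependent transcription. It is maintained in E. coli through a high-copy ColE1/pUC-type origin with ampicillin selection (AmpR, β-lactamase). For mammalian cells it carries a hygromycin B phosphotransferase cassette driven by the SV40 enhancer/early promoter and ended by a synthetic poly(A) signal, which allows selection of stable reporter lines.

The reporter unit consists of a minimal TATA-box promoter (minP) with low basal activity, followed by human codon-optimized NanoLuc luciferase. NanoLuc is fused at its C-terminal end to a fragment of human ornithine decarboxylase, which corresponds to the PEST-type degradation sequence implied by the "NlucP" name. This destabilized luciferase turns over quickly, so the signal follows changes in transcription more closely than a stable reporter would. An SV40 late-type polyadenylation signal terminates the transcript.

The AP1 response element named in the catalogue entry is not annotated as a separate feature. It presumably lies in the unannotated stretch upstream of minP, and the record does not state its copy number or arrangement. A synthetic poly(A) signal and an RNA polymerase II pause site from the human α2 globin gene sit just upstream of this region on the circular map, reducing read-through transcription from the backbone into the reporter. The short SV40 large T and TcR fragments in the table appear to be residual backbone sequence matches rather than functional genes.

In use, activation of AP1 transcription factors drives NanoLuc expression, giving a luminescent readout of pathway activity.
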