Addgene plasmid #236811: pNL [NlucP/AP1-RE/Hygro] Vector
Purpose: Express AP1 response element in luciferase reporter assay
Depositing lab: Promega Corporation.
Backbone
  Vector backbone: pNL1.1.CMV[Nluc/CMV] Vector
  Vector type: Luciferase
  Selectable markers: Hygromycin
Growth in bacteria
  Bacterial resistance: Ampicillin, 100 μg/mL
  Growth temperature: 37°C
  Growth strain: DH5alpha
  Copy number: High Copy
Gene/Insert
  Gene/Insert name: AP1
  Species: H. sapiens (human)
  Mutation: None
  Promoter: minP
  Tag / fusion protein: NanoLuc (R) (N terminal on backbone)
  Cloning method: Other
Terms and licenses: Academic/Nonprofit Terms; Industry Terms
How to cite: pNL [NlucP/AP1-RE/Hygro] Vector was a gift from Promega Corporation (Addgene plasmid # 236811 ; http://n2t.net/addgene:236811 ; RRID:Addgene_236811)
